>Addgene plasmid #204964 | GpACR1-pcDNA3.1-mScarlet | addgene full sequence | sequence record 405392 | Addgene NGS Result
GCGTTACATAACTTACGGTAAATGGCCCGCCTGGCTGACCGCCCAACGACCCCCGCCCATTGACGTCAAT
AATGACGTATGTTCCCATAGTAACGCCAATAGGGACTTTCCATTGACGTCAATGGGTGGAGTATTTACGG
TAAACTGCCCACTTGGCAGTACATCAAGTGTATCATATGCCAAGTACGCCCCCTATTGACGTCAATGACG
GTAAATGGCCCGCCTGGCATTATGCCCAGTACATGACCTTATGGGACTTTCCTACTTGGCAGTACATCTA
CGTATTAGTCATCGCTATTACCATGGTGATGCGGTTTTGGCAGTACATCAATGGGCGTGGATAGCGGTTT
GACTCACGGGGATTTCCAAGTCTCCACCCCATTGACGTCAATGGGAGTTTGTTTTGGCACCAAAATCAAC
GGGACTTTCCAAAATGTCGTAACAACTCCGCCCCATTGACGCAAATGGGCGGTAGGCGTGTACGGTGGGA
GGTCTATATAAGCAGAGCTCTCTGGCTAACTAGAGAACCCACTGCTTACTGGCTTATCGAAATTAATACG
ACTCACTATAGGGAGACCCAAGCTGGCTAGCGTTTAAACGGGCCCTCTAGACTCGAGCGGCCGCCACTGT
GCTGGATATCTGCAGAATTCCACCACACTGGACTAGTGGATCCCCGGGTACCGGTGCCACCATGCTCGCT
CTTGATGAAGTCGCCACCTTTACCCAATGGTCTGTGATGGCAATAAGTTTTCTGCAGTTCGCATTCCTTG
TCGACAGATTTAGGCAGGGGCAGTGTTTCGTTGAGGCTCTGTACGTGATAATGGTGGAATTTATCGGCTA
CGGGTTGAACGTGGCAGGGTGGTATACTGTAAACCTGGAGGACGGACGAACCTTTTATATTGGCCGCTAC
GTTTCCTGGATCCTTACATCCCCTGTCCTCCTTATCATAGTATGTAACCTTCACGCCGAGGCTCGCATTG
AACCCAGAAGGACATTGTTCTGCTCCGTGATGTTTCCCTTGATGACTGCCCTCGGGGGCGCAGCCGCCTT
GATCGAAATTATATGGGTAAGAGTTGCACTGTTCCTTCTTAGCTGTGTTATCTGTGGGCTGATTTTTAGA
GTAGTTCACATATGCCGAACAAAAAGTCTGATTGTCGTGGGCGGAAACGACACTGCTAGACGCCTCATTG
ACCGAATAACCTGGCTTTTTTACGTGACCTGGTGTATGTATCCAACCTTTGTGCTCTTGGGGCCCGAATT
TTTCGATGTAGTGCCTGCCGCAGGAGTCGCCGTCTGGGCCGCAGTCACTGATCTTTTCAGCAAAAACCTG
TTCGGATTGTTGTGTTGGTTTCTTCGGTGGCAGGTTATTGAACCCAGAGGTAGGAGAGTCGTGGGGCTTG
TGAAGCAATTCAGTCGGCTGAATTCAATGCTCAATAATGTCGAAGATACCCCCAGGCCAAGCCCACACGG
CAAGCACGTAGTTTTGAATACCGGCAGTGCTTTTGCTGACACTCCTGAGGGAGTGCAGTTGACCGCCCCA
AGTCCTTCTCCATCACCACGCCTTGGATCTTTGCCCCCTCCAGCTCTGCCCATGCCTGCGGCACCGGTGA
AGAGCAGGATCACCAGCGAGGGCGAGTACATCCCCCTGGACCAGATCGACATCAACGTGGCGGTACCCAT
GGTGAGCAAGGGCGAGGCAGTGATCAAGGAGTTCATGCGGTTCAAGGTGCACATGGAGGGCTCCATGAAC
GGCCACGAGTTCGAGATCGAGGGCGAGGGCGAGGGCCGCCCCTACGAGGGCACCCAGACCGCCAAGCTGA
AGGTGACCAAGGGTGGCCCCCTGCCCTTCTCCTGGGACATCCTGTCCCCTCAGTTCATGTACGGCTCCAG
GGCCTTCACCAAGCACCCCGCCGACATCCCCGACTACTATAAGCAGTCCTTCCCCGAGGGCTTCAAGTGG
GAGCGCGTGATGAACTTCGAGGACGGCGGCGCCGTGACCGTGACCCAGGACACCTCCCTGGAGGACGGCA
CCCTGATCTACAAGGTGAAGCTCCGCGGCACCAACTTCCCTCCTGACGGCCCCGTAATGCAGAAGAAGAC
AATGGGCTGGGAAGCGTCCACCGAGCGGTTGTACCCCGAGGACGGCGTGCTGAAGGGCGACATTAAGATG
GCCCTGCGCCTGAAGGACGGCGGCCGCTACCTGGCGGACTTCAAGACCACCTACAAGGCCAAGAAGCCCG
TGCAGATGCCCGGCGCCTACAACGTCGACCGCAAGTTGGACATCACCTCCCACAACGAGGACTACACCGT
GGTGGAACAGTACGAACGCTCCGAGGGCCGCCACTCCACCGGCGGCATGGACGAGCTGTACAAGTTCTGC
TACGAGAACGAGGTGTAATGAGAATTCGATATCAAGCTTAAGTTTAAACCGCTGATCAGCCTCGACTGTG
CCTTCTAGTTGCCAGCCATCTGTTGTTTGCCCCTCCCCCGTGCCTTCCTTGACCCTGGAAGGTGCCACTC
CCACTGTCCTTTCCTAATAAAATGAGGAAATTGCATCGCATTGTCTGAGTAGGTGTCATTCTATTCTGGG
GGGTGGGGTGGGGCAGGACAGCAAGGGGGAGGATTGGGAAGACAATAGCAGGCATGCTGGGGATGCGGTG
GGCTCTATGGCTTCTGAGGCGGAAAGAACCAGCTGGGGCTCTAGGGGGTATCCCC
[124 nt withheld, positions 2716-2839]
C
[91 nt withheld, positions 2841-2931]
A
[49 nt withheld, positions 2933-2981]
CCTTTGACGTTGGAGTCCACGTTCTTT
[37 nt withheld, positions 3009-3045]
ACCCTATCTCGGTCTATTCTTTTGATTTATAAGGGATTTTGCCGATTTCGGCCTATTGGTTAAAAAATGA
GCTGATTTAACAAAAATTTAACGCGAATTAATTCTGTGGAATGTGTGTCAGTTAGGGTGTGGAAAGTCCC
CAGGCTCCCCAGCAGGCAGAAGTATGCAAAGCATGCATCTCAATTAGTCAGCAACCAGGTGTGGAAAGTC
CCCAGGCTCCCCAGCAGGCAGAAGTATGCAAAGCATGCATCTCAATTAGTCAGCAACCATAGTCCCGCCC
CTAACTCCGCCCATCCCGCCCCTAACTCCGCCCAGTTCCGCCCATTCTCCGCCCCATGGCTGACTAATTT
TTTTTATTTATGCAGAGGCCGAGGCCGCCTCTGCCTCTGAGCTATTCCAGAAGTAGTGAGGAGGCTTTTT
TGGAGGCCTAGGCTTTTGCAAAAAGCTCCCGGGAGCTTGTATATCCATTTTCGGATCTGATCAAGAGACA
GGATGAGGATCGTTTCGCATGATTGAACAAGATGGATTGCACGCAGGTTCTCCGGCCGCTTGGGTGGAGA
GGCTATTCGGCTATGACTGGGCACAACAGACAATCGGCTGCTCTGATGCCGCCGTGTTCCGGCTGTCAGC
GCAGGGGCGCCCGGTTCTTTTTGTCAAGACCGACCTGTCCGGTGCCCTGAATGAACTGCAGGACGAGGCA
GCGCGGCTATCGTGGCTGGCCACGACGGGCGTTCCTTGCGCAGCTGTGCTCGACGTTGTCACTGAAGCGG
GAAGGGACTGGCTGCTATTGGGCGAAGTGCCGGGGCAGGATCTCCTGTCATCTCACCTTGCTCCTGCCGA
GAAAGTATCCATCATGGCTGATGCAATGCGGCGGCTGCATACGCTTGATCCGGCTACCTGCCCATTCGAC
CACCAAGCGAAACATCGCATCGAGCGAGCACGTACTCGGATGGAAGCCGGTCTTGTCGATCAGGATGATC
TGGACGAAGAGCATCAGGGGCTCGCGCCAGCCGAACTGTTCGCCAGGCTCAAGGCGCGCATGCCCGACGG
CGAGGATCTCGTCGTGACCCATGGCGATGCCTGCTTGCCGAATATCATGGTGGAAAATGGCCGCTTTTCT
GGATTCATCGACTGTGGCCGGCTGGGTGTGGCGGACCGCTATCAGGACATAGCGTTGGCTACCCGTGATA
TTGCTGAAGAGCTTGGCGGCGAATGGGCTGACCGCTTCCTCGTGCTTTACGGTATCGCCGCTCCCGATTC
GCAGCGCATCGCCTTCTATCGCCTTCTTGACGAGTTCTTCTGAGCGGGACTCTGGGGTTCGAAATGACCG
ACCAAGCGACGCCCAACCTGCCATCACGAGATTTCGATTCCACCGCCGCCTTCTATGAAAGGTTGGGCTT
CGGAATCGTTTTCCGGGACGCCGGCTGGATGATCCTCCAGCGCGGGGATCTCATGCTGGAGTTCTTCGCC
CACCCCAACTTGTTTATTGCAGCTTATAATGGTTACAAATAAAGCAATAGCATCACAAATTTCACAAATA
AAGCATTTTTTTCACTGCATTCTAGTTGTGGTTTGTCCAAACTCATCAATGTATCTTATCATGTCTGTAT
ACCGTCGACCTCTAGCTAGAGCTTGGCGTAATCATGGTCATAGCTGTTTCCTGTGTGAAATTGTTATCCG
CTCACAATTCCACACAACATACGAGCCGGAAGCATAAAGTGTAAAGCCTGGGGTGCCTAATGAGTGAGCT
AACTCACATTAATTGCGTTGCGCTCACTGCCCGCTTTCCAGTCGGGAAACCTGTCGTGCCAGCTGCATTA
ATGAATCGGCCAACGCGCGGGGAGAGGCGGTTTGCGTATTGGGCGCTCTTCCGCTTCCTCGCTCACTGAC
TCGCTGCGCTCGGTCGTTCGGCTGCGGCGAGCGGTATCAGCTCACTCAAAGGCGGTAATACGGTTATCCA
CAGAATCAGGGGATAACGCAGGAAAGAACATGTGAGCAAAAGGCCAGCAAAAGGCCAGGAACCGTAAAAA
GGCCGCGTTGCTGGCGTTTTTCCATAGGCTCCGCCCCCCTGACGAGCATCACAAAAATCGACGCTCAAGT
CAGAGGTGGCGAAACCCGACAGGACTATAAAGATACCAGGCGTTTCCCCCTGGAAGCTCCCTCGTGCGCT
CTCCTGTTCCGACCCTGCCGCTTACCGGATACCTGTCCGCCTTTCTCCCTTCGGGAAGCGTGGCGCTTTC
TCATAGCTCACGCTGTAGGTATCTCAGTTCGGTGTAGGTCGTTCGCTCCAAGCTGGGCTGTGTGCACGAA
CCCCCCGTTCAGCCCGACCGCTGCGCCTTATCCGGTAACTATCGTCTTGAGTCCAACCCGGTAAGACACG
ACTTATCGCCACTGGCAGCAGCCACTGGTAACAGGATTAGCAGAGCGAGGTATGTAGGCGGTGCTACAGA
GTTCTTGAAGTGGTGGCCTAACTACGGCTACACTAGAAGAACAGTATTTGGTATCTGCGCTCTGCTGAAG
CCAGTTACCTTCGGAAAAAGAGTTGGTAGCTCTTGATCCGGCAAACAAACCACCGCTGGTAGCGGTGGTT
TTTTTGTTTGCAAGCAGCAGATTACGCGCAGAAAAAAAGGATCTCAAGAAGATCCTTTGATCTTTTCTAC
GGGGTCTGACGCTCAGTGGAACGAAAACTCACGTTAAGGGATTTTGGTCATGAGATTATCAAAAAGGATC
TTCACCTAGATCCTTTTAAATTAAAAATGAAGTTTTAAATCAATCTAAAGTATATATGAGTAAACTTGGT
CTGACAGTTACCAATGCTTAATCAGTGAGGCACCTATCTCAGCGATCTGTCTATTTCGTTCATCCATAGT
TGCCTGACTCCCCGTCGTGTAGATAACTACGATACGGGAGGGCTTACCATCTGGCCCCAGTGCTGCAATG
ATACCGCGAGACCCACGCTCACCGGCTCCAGATTTATCAGCAATAAACCAGCCAGCCGGAAGGGCCGAGC
GCAGAAGTGGTCCTGCAACTTTATCCGCCTCCATCCAGTCTATTAATTGTTGCCGGGAAGCTAGAGTAAG
TAGTTCGCCAGTTAATAGTTTGCGCAACGTTGTTGCCATTGCTACAGGCATCGTGGTGTCACGCTCGTCG
TTTGGTATGGCTTCATTCAGCTCCGGTTCCCAACGATCAAGGCGAGTTACATGATCCCCCATGTTGTGCA
AAAAAGCGGTTAGCTCCTTCGGTCCTCCGATCGTTGTCAGAAGTAAGTTGGCCGCAGTGTTATCACTCAT
GGTTATGGCAGCACTGCATAATTCTCTTACTGTCATGCCATCCGTAAGATGCTTTTCTGTGACTGGTGAG
TACTCAACCAAGTCATTCTGAGAATAGTGTATGCGGCGACCGAGTTGCTCTTGCCCGGCGTCAATACGGG
ATAATACCGCGCCACATAGCAGAACTTTAAAAGTGCTCATCATTGGAAAACGTTCTTCGGGGCGAAAACT
CTCAAGGATCTTACCGCTGTTGAGATCCAGTTCGATGTAACCCACTCGTGCACCCAACTGATCTTCAGCA
TCTTTTACTTTCACCAGCGTTTCTGGGTGAGCAAAAACAGGAAGGCAAAATGCCGCAAAAAAGGGAATAA
GGGCGACACGGAAATGTTGAATACTCATACTCTTCCTTTTTCAATATTATTGAAGCATTTATCAGGGTTA
TTGTCTCATGAGCGGATACATATTTGAATGTATTTAGAAAAATAAACAAATAGGGGTTCCGCGCACATTT
CCCCGAAAAGTGCCACCTGACGTCGACGGATCGGGAGATCTCCCGATCCCCTATGGTGCACTCTCAGTAC
AATCTGCTCTGATGCCGCATAGTTAAGCCAGTATCTGCTCCCTGCTTGTGTGTTGGAGGTCGCTGAGTAG
TGCGCGAGCAAAATTTAAGCTACAACAAGGCAAGGCTTGACCGACAATTGCATGAAGAATCTGCTTAGGG
TTAGGCGTTTTGCGCTGCTTCGCGATGTACGGGCCAGATATACGCGTTGACATTGATTATTGACTAGTTA
TTAATAGTAATCAATTACGGGGTCATTAGTTCATAGCCCATATATGGAGTTCC
Features (pLannotate 1.2.2; 23 found; start..end, strand, type, name):
    306..509     +  promoter       CMV promoter: human cytomegalovirus (CMV) immediate early promoter
    505..538     +  LTR            5' LTR (truncated) (fragment): truncated 5' long terminal repeat (LTR) from HIV-1
    554..572     +  promoter       T7 promoter: promoter for bacteriophage T7 RNA polymerase
    663..683     -  misc_feature   MCS (fragment): pUC18/19 multiple cloning site
   1610..1669    +  CDS            KCNJ2 (fragment): KCNJ2_HUMAN - Also known as IRK1. Experimental evidence at protein level: Swiss-Prot protein existence level 1. Probably participates in establishing action potential waveform and excitability of neuronal and muscle tissues. Inward rectifier potassium channels are characterized by a greater tendency to allow potassium to flow into the cell rather than out of it. Their voltage dependence is regulated by the concentration of extracellular potassium; as external potassium is raised, the voltage range of the channel opening shifts to more positive voltages. The inward rectification is mainly due t
   1679..2374    +  CDS            mScarlet: mScarlet is a basic (constitutively fluorescent) red fluorescent protein published in 2016, derived from synthetic construct. It has moderate acid sensitivity.
   2402..2420    +  misc_feature   MCS (fragment): pBluescript multiple cloning site
   2446..2670    +  polyA_signal   bGH poly(A) signal: bovine growth hormone polyadenylation signal
   2674..2695    +  promoter       SV40 promoter (fragment): SV40 enhancer and early promoter
   2716..3144    +  rep_origin     f1 ori (sequence partly withheld): f1 bacteriophage origin of replication; arrow indicates direction of (+) strand synthesis
   3158..3487    +  promoter       SV40 promoter: SV40 enhancer and early promoter
   3554..4345    +  CDS            neo: KKA2_KLEPN - Also known as kan, nptII. Experimental evidence at protein level: Swiss-Prot protein existence level 1. Resistance to kanamycin, neomycin, paromomycin, ribostamycin, butirosin and gentamicin B. From Klebsiella pneumoniae.
   4369..4527    +  CDS            ble (fragment): BLE_KLEPN - Experimental evidence at protein level: Swiss-Prot protein existence level 1. Binding protein with a strong affinity to the bleomycin family of antibiotics. Binds to CL990; an antimitotic-antibiotic compound. From Klebsiella pneumoniae.
   4522..4643    +  polyA_signal   SV40 poly(A) signal: SV40 polyadenylation signal
   4716..4732    -  protein_bind   lac operator: The lac repressor binds to the lac operator to inhibit transcription in E. coli. This inhibition can be relieved by adding lactose or isopropyl-β-D-thiogalactopyranoside (IPTG). lac repressor encoded by lacI
   4740..4770    -  promoter       lac promoter: promoter for the E. coli lac operon
   4785..4806    -  protein_bind   CAP binding site: CAP binding activates transcription in the presence of cAMP. E. coli catabolite activator protein
   4819..4911    -  CDS            lacI (fragment): lac repressor; lacI; The lac repressor binds to the lac operator to inhibit transcription in E. coli. This inhibition can be relieved by adding lactose or isopropyl-β-D-thiogalactopyranoside (IPTG).
   5094..5682    -  rep_origin     ori: high-copy-number ColE1/pMB1/pBR322/pUC origin of replication
   5853..6713    -  CDS            AmpR: β-lactamase; bla; confers resistance to ampicillin, carbenicillin, and related antibiotics
   6714..6818    -  promoter       AmpR promoter: bla
   6877..6929    -  misc_feature   bom (fragment): basis of mobility region from pBR322
   7084..305     +  enhancer       CMV enhancer (across the origin): human cytomegalovirus immediate early enhancer
