[The description below was written by a language model from this plasmid's Addgene catalogue record and pLannotate feature annotations shown in this document.]
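Description:
GpACR1-pcDNA3.1-mScarlet is a mammalian expression plasmid of about 7.2 kb, built on the pcDNA3.1 backbone, for producing GpACR1 fused to the red fluorescent protein mScarlet. GpACR1 comes from the protist Goniomonas pacifica, and the associated publication concerns red-light-sensitive anion-conducting channelrhodopsins used for optogenetic inhibition. The plasmid is maintained in E. coli at high copy through a ColE1/pUC-type origin and selected with ampicillin via the β-lactamase gene. An f1 origin is also present. For selection in mammalian cells, the backbone carries a neomycin/kanamycin phosphotransferase cassette driven by the SV40 early promoter and ended by an SV40 polyadenylation signal, which would permit G418 selection of stable transfectants.

The expression unit is driven by the human CMV immediate-early enhancer and promoter. A T7 promoter lies just downstream and could support in vitro transcription. The roughly 900 bp GpACR1 coding sequence is not itself annotated in the feature table, but it fits the unannotated interval between the T7 promoter region and the downstream fusion parts. After that interval comes a short fragment matching the human inward-rectifier potassium channel KCNJ2 (Kir2.1). Fragments of this size from Kir2.1 are commonly included in channelrhodopsin constructs as membrane-trafficking signals, although the record does not state its role here. The mScarlet coding sequence follows as the C-terminal tag, and the transcript ends at the bovine growth hormone polyadenylation signal. Several small annotations, such as the HIV-1 LTR, ble and lacI fragments, appear to be short backbone remnants rather than functional elements. The mScarlet tag allows expressing cells to be identified by red fluorescence, consistent with the plasmid's stated purpose of expressing the fusion in mammalian cells.
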