Addgene plasmid #204964: GpACR1-pcDNA3.1-mScarlet
Purpose: Expression of GpACR1 in fusion with mScarlet in mammalian cells
Depositing lab: Peter Hegemann. Publication: Robust optogenetic inhibition with red-light-sensitive anion-conducting channelrhodopsins. Oppermann J, Rozenberg A, Fabrin T, Gonzalez-Cabrera C, Parker R, Beja O, Prigge M, Hegemann P. eLife. 2024 Oct 14;12:RP90100. doi: 10.7554/eLife.90100. PubMed 39401075.
Backbone
  Vector backbone: pcDNA3.1
  Backbone size w/o insert (bp): 5448
  Total vector size (bp): 7155
  Vector type: Mammalian Expression
Growth in bacteria
  Bacterial resistance: Ampicillin, 100 μg/mL
  Growth temperature: 37°C
  Growth strain: DH5alpha
  Copy number: High Copy
Gene/Insert
  Gene/Insert name: GpACR1
  Species: Goniomonas pacifica
  Insert size (bp): 906
  Promoter: CMV (+ enhancer)
  Tag / fusion protein: mScarlet (C terminal on insert)
  Cloning method: Gibson Cloning
  Sequencing primers: 5′ CMV-fwd: GCAAATGGGCGGTAGGCGT; 3′ EGFP-C1-rev: AACCATTATAAGCTGCAATAAAC
Terms and licenses: Academic/Nonprofit Terms; Industry Terms: Not Available to Industry
Depositor comments: Please visit https://doi.org/10.1101/2023.06.09.544329 for bioRxiv preprint.
How to cite: GpACR1-pcDNA3.1-mScarlet was a gift from Peter Hegemann (Addgene plasmid # 204964 ; http://n2t.net/addgene:204964 ; RRID:Addgene_204964)
