>Addgene plasmid #204964 | GpACR1-pcDNA3.1-mScarlet | depositor partial sequence | sequence record 399268 | GpACR1
ATGCTCGCTCTTGATGAAGTCGCCACCTTTACCCAATGGTCTGTGATGGCAATAAGTTTTCTGCAGTTCG
CATTCCTTGTCGACAGATTTAGGCAGGGGCAGTGTTTCGTTGAGGCTCTGTACGTGATAATGGTGGAATT
TATCGGCTACGGGTTGAACGTGGCAGGGTGGTATACTGTAAACCTGGAGGACGGACGAACCTTTTATATT
GGCCGCTACGTTTCCTGGATCCTTACATCCCCTGTCCTCCTTATCATAGTATGTAACCTTCACGCCGAGG
CTCGCATTGAACCCAGAAGGACATTGTTCTGCTCCGTGATGTTTCCCTTGATGACTGCCCTCGGGGGCGC
AGCCGCCTTGATCGAAATTATATGGGTAAGAGTTGCACTGTTCCTTCTTAGCTGTGTTATCTGTGGGCTG
ATTTTTAGAGTAGTTCACATATGCCGAACAAAAAGTCTGATTGTCGTGGGCGGAAACGACACTGCTAGAC
GCCTCATTGACCGAATAACCTGGCTTTTTTACGTGACCTGGTGTATGTATCCAACCTTTGTGCTCTTGGG
GCCCGAATTTTTCGATGTAGTGCCTGCCGCAGGAGTCGCCGTCTGGGCCGCAGTCACTGATCTTTTCAGC
AAAAACCTGTTCGGATTGTTGTGTTGGTTTCTTCGGTGGCAGGTTATTGAACCCAGAGGTAGGAGAGTCG
TGGGGCTTGTGAAGCAATTCAGTCGGCTGAATTCAATGCTCAATAATGTCGAAGATACCCCCAGGCCAAG
CCCACACGGCAAGCACGTAGTTTTGAATACCGGCAGTGCTTTTGCTGACACTCCTGAGGGAGTGCAGTTG
ACCGCCCCAAGTCCTTCTCCATCACCACGCCTTGGATCTTTGCCCCCTCCAGCTCTGCCCATGCCT
